Addgene plasmid #110510: mCherry-PLEKHS1
Purpose: Fluorescent PLEKHS1
Depositing lab: Bernardo Mainou.
Backbone
  Vector backbone: pmCherry-C1
  Backbone size w/o insert (bp): 4700
  Vector type: Mammalian Expression
Growth in bacteria
  Bacterial resistance: Kanamycin, 50 μg/mL
  Growth temperature: 37°C
  Growth strain: DH5alpha
  Copy number: High Copy
Gene/Insert
  Gene/Insert name: PLEKHS1
  Species: H. sapiens (human)
  Entrez Gene: C10orf81 (a.k.a. HEL185, FLJ23537, bA211N11.2, RP11-211N11.2)
  Tag / fusion protein: mCherry (N terminal on backbone)
  Cloning method: Restriction Enzyme; 5′ cloning site EcoRI (not destroyed); 3′ cloning site BamHI (not destroyed)
  Sequencing primers: 5′ unknown
Terms and licenses: Academic/Nonprofit Terms; Industry Terms: Not Available to Industry
How to cite: mCherry-PLEKHS1 was a gift from Bernardo Mainou (Addgene plasmid # 110510 ; http://n2t.net/addgene:110510 ; RRID:Addgene_110510)
