[The description below was written by a language model from this plasmid's Addgene catalogue record and pLannotate feature annotations shown in this document.]
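Description:
mCherry-PLEKHS1 is a mammalian expression plasmid built on the pmCherry-C1 backbone that produces human PLEKHS1 (also known as C10orf81) fused at its N terminus to the red fluorescent protein mCherry. The sequenced plasmid is about 6.1 kb. Transcription is driven by the human cytomegalovirus immediate early enhancer and promoter, which gives strong constitutive expression in most transfected mammalian cell lines. The mCherry coding sequence is followed by a short remnant of the multiple cloning site and then the PLEKHS1 open reading frame, which was inserted between EcoRI and BamHI sites that both remain intact. An SV40 polyadenylation signal terminates the fusion transcript. The short large T antigen fragment annotated just upstream of it is most likely part of the SV40-derived sequence around this signal rather than a functional element.

For propagation in E. coli, the plasmid carries a high-copy ColE1/pUC-type origin and is selected with kanamycin. The single NeoR/KanR gene (the Tn5 aminoglycoside phosphotransferase) sits behind a tandem bacterial bla promoter and the SV40 enhancer/early promoter, and ends with an HSV TK polyadenylation signal. The same marker therefore confers kanamycin resistance in bacteria and G418 resistance in mammalian cells, which allows stable lines to be selected. An f1 phage origin is also present and can be used to produce single-stranded DNA. The small ble and bGH poly(A) fragments in the annotation appear to be backbone remnants or partial matches.

The stated purpose is simply a fluorescent version of PLEKHS1. That fits live or fixed-cell imaging of the protein's expression and subcellular localisation, although the record describes no specific experiments.
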