Features (pLannotate 1.2.2; 16 found; start..end, strand, type, name):
      1..304     +  enhancer       CMV enhancer: human cytomegalovirus immediate early enhancer
    305..508     +  promoter       CMV promoter: human cytomegalovirus (CMV) immediate early promoter
    559..1266    +  CDS            mCherry: mCherry is a basic (constitutively fluorescent) red fluorescent protein published in 2004, derived from Discosoma sp.. It is reported to be a very rapidly-maturing monomer with low acid sensitivity.
   1267..1304    +  misc_feature   MCS (fragment): multiple cloning site
   1303..2694    +  CDS            PLEKHS1: PKHS1_HUMAN - Also known as C10orf81. Experimental evidence at protein level: Swiss-Prot protein existence level 1. From Homo sapiens (Human).
   2720..2804    +  CDS            large T antigen (fragment): large T antigen from SV40 (simian virus 40)
   2827..2948    +  polyA_signal   SV40 poly(A) signal: SV40 polyadenylation signal
   2982..3410    -  rep_origin     f1 ori (sequence partly withheld): f1 bacteriophage origin of replication; arrow indicates direction of (+) strand synthesis
   3437..3541    +  promoter       AmpR promoter: bla
   3543..3900    +  promoter       SV40 promoter: SV40 enhancer and early promoter
   3935..4729    +  CDS            NeoR/KanR: aminoglycoside phosphotransferase from Tn5; aph(3')-II (or nptII); confers resistance to neomycin, kanamycin, and G418 (Geneticin®)
   4750..4902    +  CDS            ble (fragment): BLE_KLEPN - Experimental evidence at protein level: Swiss-Prot protein existence level 1. Binding protein with a strong affinity to the bleomycin family of antibiotics. Binds to CL990; an antimitotic-antibiotic compound. From Klebsiella pneumoniae.
   4961..5008    +  polyA_signal   HSV TK poly(A) signal: herpes simplex virus thymidine kinase polyadenylation signal (Cole and Stacy, 1985)
   5099..5115    -  polyA_signal   bGH poly(A) signal (fragment): bovine growth hormone polyadenylation signal
   5337..5925    +  rep_origin     ori: high-copy-number ColE1/pMB1/pBR322/pUC origin of replication
   6040..6099    +  enhancer       CMV enhancer (fragment): human cytomegalovirus immediate early enhancer
>Addgene plasmid #110510 | mCherry-PLEKHS1 | addgene full sequence | sequence record 210717 | Addgene NGS Result
CGTTACATAACTTACGGTAAATGGCCCGCCTGGCTGACCGCCCAACGACCCCCGCCCATTGACGTCAATA
ATGACGTATGTTCCCATAGTAACGCCAATAGGGACTTTCCATTGACGTCAATGGGTGGAGTATTTACGGT
AAACTGCCCACTTGGCAGTACATCAAGTGTATCATATGCCAAGTACGCCCCCTATTGACGTCAATGACGG
TAAATGGCCCGCCTGGCATTATGCCCAGTACATGACCTTATGGGACTTTCCTACTTGGCAGTACATCTAC
GTATTAGTCATCGCTATTACCATGGTGATGCGGTTTTGGCAGTACATCAATGGGCGTGGATAGCGGTTTG
ACTCACGGGGATTTCCAAGTCTCCACCCCATTGACGTCAATGGGAGTTTGTTTTGGCACCAAAATCAACG
GGACTTTCCAAAATGTCGTAACAACTCCGCCCCATTGACGCAAATGGGCGGTAGGCGTGTACGGTGGGAG
GTCTATATAAGCAGAGCTGGTTTAGTGAACCGTCAGATCCGCTAGCGTTTAAACTTAAGCTTGCCACCAT
GGTGAGCAAGGGCGAGGAGGATAACATGGCCATCATCAAGGAGTTCATGCGCTTCAAGGTGCACATGGAG
GGCTCCGTGAACGGCCACGAGTTCGAGATCGAGGGCGAGGGCGAGGGCCGCCCCTACGAGGGCACCCAGA
CCGCCAAGCTGAAGGTGACCAAGGGTGGCCCCCTGCCCTTCGCCTGGGACATCCTGTCCCCTCAGTTCAT
GTACGGCTCCAAGGCCTACGTGAAGCACCCCGCCGACATCCCCGACTACTTGAAGCTGTCCTTCCCCGAG
GGCTTCAAGTGGGAGCGCGTGATGAACTTCGAGGACGGCGGCGTGGTGACCGTGACCCAGGACTCCTCCC
TGCAGGACGGCGAGTTCATCTACAAGGTGAAGCTGCGCGGCACCAACTTCCCCTCCGACGGCCCCGTAAT
GCAGAAGAAGACCATGGGCTGGGAGGCCTCCTCCGAGCGGATGTACCCCGAGGACGGCGCCCTGAAGGGC
GAGATCAAGCAGAGGCTGAAGCTGAAGGACGGCGGCCACTACGACGCTGAGGTCAAGACCACCTACAAGG
CCAAGAAGCCCGTGCAGCTGCCCGGCGCCTACAACGTCAACATCAAGTTGGACATCACCTCCCACAACGA
GGACTACACCATCGTGGAACAGTACGAACGCGCCGAGGGCCGCCACTCCACCGGCGGCATGGACGAGCTG
TACAAGTCCGGACTCAGATCTCGAGCTCAAGCTTCGAATTCTGCTGGAGGCAAACAGTTTACATTTTCTT
ATGAAAATGAAGTCTGCAAACAAGATTACTTTATTAAATCACCACCTTCTCAGCTGTTCTCCTCTGTGAC
CTCTTGGAAAAAGCGGTTTTTCATCCTGTCAAAGGCTGGGGAAAAGAGCTTTAGTCTTTCCTATTATAAA
GACCATCATCACCGAGGTTCCATTGAAATTGATCAAAATTCCAGTGTAGAAGTTGGCATAAGTAGCCAGG
AAAAGATGCAATCTGTGCAGAAGATGTTTAAATGCCACCCTGATGAGGTCATGTCCATCAGAACCACTAA
CAGGGAATACTTCCTCATTGGCCACGACAGGGAGAAGATTAAAGACTGGGTCTCCTTCATGTCATCATTT
CGCCAGGATATAAAAGCAACACAGCAGAACACAGAGGAGGAACTCTCATTGGGTAATAAAAGAACCCTCT
TCTACTCCAGCCCTCTCCTTGGCCCTTCCAGCACATCAGAGGCTGTTGGCTCCAGCTCACCAAGAAATGG
TCTCCAAGACAAGCATTTAATGGAACAAAGTTCTCCAGGATTTAGGCAAACTCACCTACAAGATTTATCA
GAAGCCACTCAAGATGTGAAGGAAGAGAATCATTATCTTACTCCTCGAAGTGTTCTTTTAGAGTTGGATA
ATATCATTGCTTCCAGTGATTCTGGTGAATCCATTGAAACTGATGGTCCAGACCAGGTCTCTGGAAGAAT
TGAGTGTCATTATGAGCCAATGGAATCCTATTTTTTCAAAGAGACATCCCATGAGTCTGTGGATAGCAGC
AAAGAGGAACCCCAGACCCTTCCAGAGACCCAGGATGGGGACCTCCACCTGCAAGAACAAGGCTCAGGAA
TTGATTGGTGTCTTTCCCCTGCCGATGTGGAAGCACAGACCACAAATGACCAAAAGGGTAATATCCCCGA
TGAAAGCCAAGTGGAGAAACTGAACGTTTTCCTTTCTCCTCCTGATGTCATCAACTATCTTGCTCTCACA
GAAGCCACAGGACGGATATGTGTGTCTCAGTGGGAAGGCCCCCCACGTTTGGGATGCATATTTTGCCACG
GAGATCATCTTCTGGCAGTGAATGACCTGAAACCCCAGAGCCTGGAGGAGGTCTCCCTGTTTCTTACCCG
GTCCATCCAGAAGGAGGACTCTTTCAGGATTCTTTCATATCAAGTAGCATTTGGAGAAGGCACTGAGCTA
AGAGACAGAGCACCTGGGTTCAGGACCTCAGATCGGCATGATGTAGCAAAAAGAGCTTGCATGGAATCAG
ACTGGTGCAGGGATTCCAAAACAGCTCCTTCAACCAATTTGTGCCTCAGTTTTCTTTTCTGTAAAATTAT
GACTAATGATGGTGCTGGTTGTTGGATAATTAAATGAGGATCCACCGGATCTAGATAACTGATCATAATC
AGCCATACCACATTTGTAGAGGTTTTACTTGCTTTAAAAAACCTCCCACACCTCCCCCTGAACCTGAAAC
ATAAAATGAATGCAATTGTTGTTGTTAACTTGTTTATTGCAGCTTATAATGGTTACAAATAAAGCAATAG
CATCACAAATTTCACAAATAAAGCATTTTTTTCACTGCATTCTAGTTGTGGTTTGTCCAAACTCATCAAT
GTATCTTAACGCGTAAATTGTAAGCGTTAATATTTTGTTAAAATTCGCGTTAAATTTTTGTTAAATCAGC
TCATTTTTTAACCAATAGGCCGAAATCGGCAAAATCCCTTATAAATCAAAAGAATAGACCGAGATAGGGT
[37 nt withheld, positions 3081-3117]
AAAGAACGTGGACTCCAACGTCAAAGG
[49 nt withheld, positions 3145-3193]
T
[91 nt withheld, positions 3195-3285]
G
[124 nt withheld, positions 3287-3410]
CAGGTGGCACTTTTCGGGGAAATGTGCGCGGAACCCCTATTTGTTTATTTTTCTAAATACATTCAAATAT
GTATCCGCTCATGAGACAATAACCCTGATAAATGCTTCAATAATATTGAAAAAGGAAGAGTCCTGAGGCG
GAAAGAACCAGCTGTGGAATGTGTGTCAGTTAGGGTGTGGAAAGTCCCCAGGCTCCCCAGCAGGCAGAAG
TATGCAAAGCATGCATCTCAATTAGTCAGCAACCAGGTGTGGAAAGTCCCCAGGCTCCCCAGCAGGCAGA
AGTATGCAAAGCATGCATCTCAATTAGTCAGCAACCATAGTCCCGCCCCTAACTCCGCCCATCCCGCCCC
TAACTCCGCCCAGTTCCGCCCATTCTCCGCCCCATGGCTGACTAATTTTTTTTATTTATGCAGAGGCCGA
GGCCGCCTCGGCCTCTGAGCTATTCCAGAAGTAGTGAGGAGGCTTTTTTGGAGGCCTAGGCTTTTGCAAA
GATCGATCAAGAGACAGGATGAGGATCGTTTCGCATGATTGAACAAGATGGATTGCACGCAGGTTCTCCG
GCCGCTTGGGTGGAGAGGCTATTCGGCTATGACTGGGCACAACAGACAATCGGCTGCTCTGATGCCGCCG
TGTTCCGGCTGTCAGCGCAGGGGCGCCCGGTTCTTTTTGTCAAGACCGACCTGTCCGGTGCCCTGAATGA
ACTGCAAGACGAGGCAGCGCGGCTATCGTGGCTGGCCACGACGGGCGTTCCTTGCGCAGCTGTGCTCGAC
GTTGTCACTGAAGCGGGAAGGGACTGGCTGCTATTGGGCGAAGTGCCGGGGCAGGATCTCCTGTCATCTC
ACCTTGCTCCTGCCGAGAAAGTATCCATCATGGCTGATGCAATGCGGCGGCTGCATACGCTTGATCCGGC
TACCTGCCCATTCGACCACCAAGCGAAACATCGCATCGAGCGAGCACGTACTCGGATGGAAGCCGGTCTT
GTCGATCAGGATGATCTGGACGAAGAGCATCAGGGGCTCGCGCCAGCCGAACTGTTCGCCAGGCTCAAGG
CGAGCATGCCCGACGGCGAGGATCTCGTCGTGACCCATGGCGATGCCTGCTTGCCGAATATCATGGTGGA
AAATGGCCGCTTTTCTGGATTCATCGACTGTGGCCGGCTGGGTGTGGCGGACCGCTATCAGGACATAGCG
TTGGCTACCCGTGATATTGCTGAAGAGCTTGGCGGCGAATGGGCTGACCGCTTCCTCGTGCTTTACGGTA
TCGCCGCTCCCGATTCGCAGCGCATCGCCTTCTATCGCCTTCTTGACGAGTTCTTCTGAGCGGGACTCTG
GGGTTCGAAATGACCGACCAAGCGACGCCCAACCTGCCATCACGAGATTTCGATTCCACCGCCGCCTTCT
ATGAAAGGTTGGGCTTCGGAATCGTTTTCCGGGACGCCGGCTGGATGATCCTCCAGCGCGGGGATCTCAT
GCTGGAGTTCTTCGCCCACCCTAGGGGGAGGCTAACTGAAACACGGAAGGAGACAATACCGGAAGGAACC
CGCGCTATGACGGCAATAAAAAGACAGAATAAAACGCACGGTGTTGGGTCGTTTGTTCATAAACGCGGGG
TTCGGTCCCAGGGCTGGCACTCTGTCGATACCCCACCGAGACCCCATTGGGGCCAATACGCCCGCGTTTC
TTCCTTTTCCCCACCCCACCCCCCAAGTTCGGGTGAAGGCCCAGGGCTCGCAGCCAACGTCGGGGCGGCA
GGCCCTGCCATAGCCTCAGGTTACTCATATATACTTTAGATTGATTTAAAACTTCATTTTTAATTTAAAA
GGATCTAGGTGAAGATCCTTTTTGATAATCTCATGACCAAAATCCCTTAACGTGAGTTTTCGTTCCACTG
AGCGTCAGACCCCGTAGAAAAGATCAAAGGATCTTCTTGAGATCCTTTTTTTCTGCGCGTAATCTGCTGC
TTGCAAACAAAAAAACCACCGCTACCAGCGGTGGTTTGTTTGCCGGATCAAGAGCTACCAACTCTTTTTC
CGAAGGTAACTGGCTTCAGCAGAGCGCAGATACCAAATACTGTTCTTCTAGTGTAGCCGTAGTTAGGCCA
CCACTTCAAGAACTCTGTAGCACCGCCTACATACCTCGCTCTGCTAATCCTGTTACCAGTGGCTGCTGCC
AGTGGCGATAAGTCGTGTCTTACCGGGTTGGACTCAAGACGATAGTTACCGGATAAGGCGCAGCGGTCGG
GCTGAACGGGGGGTTCGTGCACACAGCCCAGCTTGGAGCGAACGACCTACACCGAACTGAGATACCTACA
GCGTGAGCTATGAGAAAGCGCCACGCTTCCCGAAGGGAGAAAGGCGGACAGGTATCCGGTAAGCGGCAGG
GTCGGAACAGGAGAGCGCACGAGGGAGCTTCCAGGGGGAAACGCCTGGTATCTTTATAGTCCTGTCGGGT
TTCGCCACCTCTGACTTGAGCGTCGATTTTTGTGATGCTCGTCAGGGGGGCGGAGCCTATGGAAAAACGC
CAGCAACGCGGCCTTTTTACGGTTCCTGGCCTTTTGCTGGCCTTTTGCTCACATGTTCTTTCCTGCGTTA
TCCCCTGATTCTGTGGATAACCGTATTACCGCCATGCATTAGTTATTAATAGTAATCAATTACGGGGTCA
TTAGTTCATAGCCCATATATGGAGTTCCG
